>Addgene plasmid #147189 | pnEA-NvM-DmNot2_402-585_P | depositor full sequence | sequence record 289636 | Full Sequence
TTCTTGAAGACGAAAGGGCCTCGTGATACGCCTATTTTTATAGGTTAATGTCATGATAATAATGGTTTCT
TAGACGTCAGGTGGCACTTTTCGGGGAAATGTGCGCGGAACCCCTATTTGTTTATTTTTCTAAATACATT
CAAATATGTATCCGCTCATGAGACAATAACCCTGATAAATGCTTCAATAATATTGAAAAAGGAAGAGTAT
GAGTATTCAACATTTCCGTGTCGCCCTTATTCCCTTTTTTGCGGCATTTTGCCTTCCTGTTTTTGCTCAC
CCAGAAACGCTGGTGAAAGTAAAAGATGCTGAAGATCAGTTGGGTGCACGAGTGGGTTACATCGAACTGG
ATCTCAACAGCGGTAAGATCCTTGAGAGTTTTCGCCCCGAAGAACGTTTTCCAATGATGAGCACTTTTAA
AGTTCTGCTATGTGGCGCGGTATTATCCCGTGTTGACGCCGGGCAAGAGCAACTCGGTCGCCGCATACAC
TATTCTCAGAATGACTTGGTTGAGTACTCACCAGTCACAGAAAAGCATCTTACGGATGGCATGACAGTAA
GAGAATTATGCAGTGCTGCCATAACCATGAGTGATAACACTGCGGCCAACTTACTTCTGACAACGATCGG
AGGACCGAAGGAGCTAACCGCTTTTTTGCACAACATGGGGGATCATGTAACTCGCCTTGATCGTTGGGAA
CCGGAGCTGAATGAAGCCATACCAAACGACGAGCGTGACACCACGATGCCTGCAGCAATGGCAACAACGT
TGCGCAAACTATTAACTGGCGAACTACTTACTCTAGCTTCCCGGCAACAATTAATAGACTGGATGGAGGC
GGATAAAGTTGCAGGACCACTTCTGCGCTCGGCCCTTCCGGCTGGCTGGTTTATTGCTGATAAATCTGGA
GCCGGTGAGCGTGGGTCTCGCGGTATCATTGCAGCACTGGGGCCAGATGGTAAGCCCTCCCGTATCGTAG
TTATCTACACGACGGGGAGTCAGGCAACTATGGATGAACGAAATAGACAGATCGCTGAGATAGGTGCCTC
ACTGATTAAGCATTGGTAACTGTCAGACCAAGTTTACTCATATATACTTTAGATTGATTTAAAACTTCAT
TTTTAATTTAAAAGGATCTAGGTGAAGATCCTTTTTGATAATCTCATGACCAAAATCCCTTAACGTGAGT
TTTCGTTCCACTGAGCGTCAGACCCCGTAGAAAAGATCAAAGGATCTTCTTGAGATCCTTTTTTTCTGCG
CGTAATCTGCTGCTTGCAAACAAAAAAACCACCGCTACCAGCGGTGGTTTGTTTGCCGGATCAAGAGCTA
CCAACTCTTTTTCCGAAGGTAACTGGCTTCAGCAGAGCGCAGATACCAAATACTGTCCTTCTAGTGTAGC
CGTAGTTAGGCCACCACTTCAAGAACTCTGTAGCACCGCCTACATACCTCGCTCTGCTAATCCTGTTACC
AGTGGCTGCTGCCAGTGGCGATAAGTCGTGTCTTACCGGGTTGGACTCAAGACGATAGTTACCGGATAAG
GCGCAGCGGTCGGGCTGAACGGGGGGTTCGTGCACACAGCCCAGCTTGGAGCGAACGACCTACACCGAAC
TGAGATACCTACAGCGTGAGCTATGAGAAAGCGCCACGCTTCCCGAAGGGAGAAAGGCGGACAGGTATCC
GGTAAGCGGCAGGGTCGGAACAGGAGAGCGCACGAGGGAGCTTCCAGGGGGAAACGCCTGGTATCTTTAT
AGTCCTGTCGGGTTTCGCCACCTCTGACTTGAGCGTCGATTTTTGTGATGCTCGTCAGGGGGGCGGAGCC
TATGGAAAAACGCCAGCAACGCGGCCTTTTTACGGTTCCTGGCCTTTTGCTGGCCTTTTGCTCACATGTT
CTTTCCTGCGTTATCCCCTGATTCTGTGGATAACCGTATTACCGCCTTTGAGTGAGCTGATACCGCTCGC
CGCAGCCGAACGACCGAGCGCAGCGAGTCAGTGAGCGAGGAAGCGGAAGAGCGCCTGATGCGGTATTTTC
TCCTTACGCATCTGTGCGGTATTTCACACCGCATATATGGTGCACTCTCAGTACAATCTGCTCTGATGCC
GCATAGTTAAGCCAGTATACACTCCGCTATCGCTACGTGACTGGGTCATGGCTGCGCCCCGACACCCGCC
AACACCCGCTGACGCGCCCTGACGGGCTTGTCTGCTCCCGGCATCCGCTTACAGACAAGCTGTGACCGTC
TCCGGGAGCTGCATGTGTCAGAGGTTTTCACCGTCATCACCGAAACGCGCGAGGCAGCTGCGGTAAAGCT
CATCAGCGTGGTCGTGAAGCGATTCACAGATGTCTGCCTGTTCATCCGCGTCCAGCTCGTTGAGTTTCTC
CAGAAGCGTTAATGTCTGGCTTCTGATAAAGCGGGCCATGTTAAGGGCGGTTTTTTCCTGTTTGGTCACT
GATGCCTCCGTGTAAGGGGGATTTCTGTTCATGGGGGTAATGATACCGATGAAACGAGAGAGGATGCTCA
CGATACGGGTTACTGATGATGAACATGCCCGGTTACTGGAACGTTGTGAGGGTAAACAACTGGCGGTATG
GATGCGGCGGGACCAGAGAAAAATCACTCAGGGTCAATGCCAGCGCTTCGTTAATACAGATGTAGGTGTT
CCACAGGGTAGCCAGCAGCATCCTGCGATGCAGATCCGGAACATAATGGTGCAGGGCGCTGACTTCCGCG
TTTCCAGACTTTACGAAACACGGAAACCGAAGACCATTCATGTTGTTGCTCAGGTCGCAGACGTTTTGCA
GCAGCAGTCGCTTCACGTTCGCTCGCGTATCGGTGATTCATTCTGCTAACCAGTAAGGCAACCCCGCCAG
CCTAGCCGGGTCCTCAACGACAGGAGCACGATCATGCGCACCCGTGGCCAGGACCCAACGCTGCCCGAGA
TGCGCCGCGTGCGGCTGCTGGAGATGGCGGACGCGATGGATATGTTCTGCCAAGGGTTGGTTTGCGCATT
CACAGTTCTCCGCAAGAATTGATTGGCTCCAATTCTTGGAGTGGTGAATCCGTTAGCGAGGTGCCGCCGG
CTTCCATTCAGGTCGAGGTGGCCCGGCTCCATGCACCGCGACGCAACGCGGGGAGGCAGACAAGGTATAG
GGCGGCGCCTACAATCCATGCCAACCCGTTCCATGTGCTCGCCGAGGCGGCATAAATCGCCGTGACGATC
AGCGGTCCAGTGATCGAAGTTAGGCTGGTAAGAGCCGCGAGCGATCCTTGAAGCTGTCCCTGATGGTCGT
CATCTACCTGCCTGGACAGCATGGCCTGCAACGCGGGCATCCCGATGCCGCCGGAAGCGAGAAGAATCAT
AATGGGGAAGGCCATCCAGCCTCGCGTCGCGAACGCCAGCAAGACGTAGCCCAGCGCGTCGGCCGCCATG
CCGGCGATAATGGCCTGCTTCTCGCCGAAACGTTTGGTGGCGGGACCAGTGACGAAGGCTTGAGCGAGGG
CGTGCAAGATTCCGAATACCGCAAGCGACAGGCCGATCATCGTCGCGCTCCAGCGAAAGCGGTCCTCGCC
GAAAATGACCCAGAGCGCTGCCGGCACCTGTCCTACGAGTTGCATGATAAAGAAGACAGTCATAAGTGCG
GCGACGATAGTCATGCCCCGCGCCCACCGGAAGGAGCTGACTGGGTTGAAGGCTCTCAAGGGCATCGGTC
GAGATCCCGGTGCCTAATGAGTGAGCTAACTTACATTAATTGCGTTGCGCTCACTGCCCGCTTTCCAGTC
GGGAAACCTGTCGTGCCAGCTGCATTAATGAATCGGCCAACGCGCGGGGAGAGGCGGTTTGCGTATTGGG
CGCCAGGGTGGTTTTTCTTTTCACCAGTGAGACGGGCAACAGCTGATTGCCCTTCACCGCCTGGCCCTGA
GAGAGTTGCAGCAAGCGGTCCACGCTGGTTTGCCCCAGCAGGCGAAAATCCTGTTTGATGGTGGTTAACG
GCGGGATATAACATGAGCTGTCTTCGGTATCGTCGTATCCCACTACCGAGATATCCGCACCAACGCGCAG
CCCGGACTCGGTAATGGCGCGCATTGCGCCCAGCGCCATCTGATCGTTGGCAACCAGCATCGCAGTGGGA
ACGATGCCCTCATTCAGCATTTGCATGGTTTGTTGAAAACCGGACATGGCACTCCAGTCGCCTTCCCGTT
CCGCTATCGGCTGAATTTGATTGCGAGTGAGATATTTATGCCAGCCAGCCAGACGCAGACGCGCCGAGAC
AGAACTTAATGGGCCCGCTAACAGCGCGATTTGCTGGTGACCCAATGCGACCAGATGCTCCACGCCCAGT
CGCGTACCGTCTTCATGGGAGAAAATAATACTGTTGATGGGTGTCTGGTCAGAGACATCAAGAAATAACG
CCGGAACATTAGTGCAGGCAGCTTCCACAGCAATGGCATCCTGGTCATCCAGCGGATAGTTAATGATCAG
CCCACTGACGCGTTGCGCGAGAAGATTGTGCACCGCCGCTTTACAGGCTTCGACGCCGCTTCGTTCTACC
ATCGACACCACCACGCTGGCACCCAGTTGATCGGCGCGAGATTTAATCGCCGCGACAATTTGCGACGGCG
CGTGCAGGGCCAGACTGGAGGTGGCAACGCCAATCAGCAACGACTGTTTGCCCGCCAGTTGTTGTGCCAC
GCGGTTGGGAATGTAATTCAGCTCCGCCATCGCCGCTTCCACTTTTTCCCGCGTTTTCGCAGAAACGTGG
CTGGCCTGGTTCACCACGCGGGAAACGGTCTGATAAGAGACACCGGCATACTCTGCGACATCGTATAACG
TTACTGGTTTCACATTCACCACCCTGAATTGACTCTCTTCCGGGCGCTATCATGCCATACCGCGAAAGGT
TTTGCGCCATTCGATGGTGTCCGGGATCTCGACGCTCTCCCTTATGCGACTCCTGCATTAGGAAGCAGCC
CAGTAGTAGGTTGAGGCCGTTGAGCACCGCCGCCGCAAGGAATGGTGCATGCAAGGAGATGGCGCCCAAC
AGTCCCCCGGCCACGGGGCCTGCCACCATACCCACGCCGAAACAAGCGCTCATGAGCCCGAAGTGGCGAG
CCCGATCTTCCCCATCGGTGATGTCGGCGATATAGGCGCCAGCAACCGCACCTGTGGCGCCGGTGATGCC
GGCCACGATGCGTCCGGCGTAGAGGATCGAGATCTCGATCCCGCGAAATTAATACGACTCACTATAGGGG
AATTGTGAGCGGATAACAATTCCCCACTAGTAATAATTTTGTTTAACTTTAAGAAGGAGATATACCATGG
AAACTGAAGAAGGTAAACTGGTAATCTGGATTAACGGCGATAAAGGCTATAACGGTCTCGCTGAAGTCGG
TAAGAAATTCGAGAAAGATACCGGAATTAAAGTCACCGTTGAGCATCCGGATAAACTGGAAGAGAAATTC
CCACAGGTTGCGGCAACTGGCGATGGCCCTGACATTATCTTCTGGGCACACGACCGCTTTGGTGGCTACG
CTCAATCTGGCCTGTTGGCTGAAATCACCCCGGACAAAGCGTTCCAGGACAAGCTGTATCCGTTTACCTG
GGATGCCGTACGTTACAACGGCAAGCTGATTGCTTACCCGATCGCTGTTGAAGCGTTATCGCTGATTTAT
AACAAAGACCTGCTGCCGAACCCGCCAAAAACCTGGGAAGAGATCCCGGCGCTGGATAAAGAACTGAAAG
CGAAAGGTAAGAGCGCCCTGATGTTCAACCTGCAAGAACCGTACTTCACCTGGCCGCTGATTGCTGCTGA
CGGGGGTTATGCGTTCAAGTATGAAAACGGCAAGTACGACATTAAAGACGTGGGCGTGGATAACGCTGGC
GCGAAAGCGGGTCTGACCTTCCTGGTTGACCTGATTAAAAACAAACACATGAATGCAGACACCGATTACT
CCATCGCAGAAGCTGCCTTTAATAAAGGCGAAACAGCGATGACCATCAACGGCCCGTGGGCATGGTCCAA
CATCGACACCAGCAAAGTGAATTATGGTGTAACGGTACTGCCGACCTTCAAGGGTCAACCATCCAAACCG
TTCGTTGGCGTGCTGAGCGCAGGTATTAACGCCGCCAGTCCGAACAAAGAGCTGGCAAAAGAGTTCCTCG
AAAACTATCTGCTGACTGATGAAGGTCTGGAAGCGGTTAATAAAGACAAACCGCTGGGTGCCGTAGCGCT
GAAGTCTTACGAGGAAGAGTTGGCGAAAGATCCACGTATTGCCGCCACGATGGAAAACGCCCAGAAAGGT
GAAATCATGCCGAACATCCCGCAGATGTCCGCTTTCTGGTATGCCGTGCGTACTGCGGTGATCAACGCCG
CCAGCGGTCGTCAGACTGTCGATGAAGCCCTTAAAGACGCGCAGACTGGTACCGGCAGCGGTGAAAACCT
TTACTTCCAGGGCCATATGAACCAGTTCGGCATGGTTGGCCTGCTGACGTTCATTCGGGCTGCAGAAACG
GATCCCAATCTGGTGACGCTCTCCTTGGGTACGGATCTCACGGGTTTAGGCCTGAACCTGAACTCGCAGG
AGAGCTTGCATACAACCTTCGCTGGCCCCTTCGTAGCACAGCCCTGCAGAGCACAAGACGTTGAGTTCAA
CGTGCCACCCGAATATCTGATTAACTTTGCGATAAGAGACAAACTAACAGCGCCGGTACTGAAAAAGCTG
CAAGAAGACCTGCTCTTTTTCCTTTTTTACACGAACATCGGCGATATGATGCAATTGATGGCAGCTGCTG
AATTGCATAGTCGCGAGTGGCGATACCACGTGGAGGAGAAAATATGGATAACTCGAATTCCTGGCATTGA
TCAATATGAAAAAAATGGTACAAAAGAGCGCGGCACCTTCTACTACTTTGATGCGCAAAGTTGGAAACGT
TTGTCCAAGGTTTTCCAAATAGATCCCGAGAAATTAGATAAATGTCCCAATATAAGTGCGTTTATGAATG
GACAGTCTGTATAACTCGAGCTTAAGCAATTGGGATCCTAATAGTCTAGAGCTAGCCCTAGGAGATCCGG
CTGCTAACAAAGCCCGAAAGGAAGCTGAGTTGGCTGCTGCCACCGCTGAGCAATAACTAGCATAACCCCT
TGGGGCCTCTAAACGGGTCTTGAGGGGTTTTTTGCTGAAAGGAGGAACTATATCCGGATATCCCGCAAGA
GGCCCGGCAGTACCGGCATAACCAAGCCTATGCCTACAGCATCCAGGGTGACGGTGCCGAGGATGACGAT
GAGCGCATTGTTAGATTTCATACACGGTGCCTGACTGCGTTAGCAATTTAACTGTGATAAACTACCGCAT
TAAAGCTTATCGATGATAAGCTGTCAAACATGAGAA
Features (pLannotate 1.2.2; 20 found; start..end, strand, type, name):
    104..208     +  promoter       AmpR promoter: bla
    209..1069    +  CDS            AmpR: β-lactamase; bla; confers resistance to ampicillin, carbenicillin, and related antibiotics
   1240..1828    +  rep_origin     ori: high-copy-number ColE1/pMB1/pBR322/pUC origin of replication
   2014..2156    -  misc_feature   bom: basis of mobility region from pBR322
   2258..2449    -  CDS            rop: Rop protein, which maintains plasmids at low copy number; rop
   2466..2846    +  CDS            YPB1_ECOLX: Protein predicted: Swiss-Prot protein existence level 4. From Escherichia coli.
   3088..3712    -  CDS            TcR (fragment): tetracycline efflux protein; tet; confers resistance to tetracycline
   3727..3748    -  protein_bind   CAP binding site: CAP binding activates transcription in the presence of cAMP. E. coli catabolite activator protein
   3761..4843    -  CDS            lacI: lac repressor; lacI; The lac repressor binds to the lac operator to inhibit transcription in E. coli. This inhibition can be relieved by adding lactose or isopropyl-β-D-thiogalactopyranoside (IPTG).
   4844..4921    -  promoter       lacI promoter: lacI
   4929..5208    -  CDS            TcR (fragment): tetracycline efflux protein; tet; confers resistance to tetracycline
   5230..5248    +  promoter       T7 promoter: promoter for bacteriophage T7 RNA polymerase
   5249..5273    +  protein_bind   lac operator: The lac repressor binds to the lac operator to inhibit transcription in E. coli. This inhibition can be relieved by adding lactose or isopropyl-β-D-thiogalactopyranoside (IPTG). lac repressor encoded by lacI
   5288..5310    +  RBS            RBS: efficient ribosome binding site from bacteriophage T7 gene 10 (Olins and Rangwala, 1989)
   5321..6417    +  CDS            MBP (fragment): maltose binding protein from E. coli; malE (mutated); This version of the gene does not encode a signal sequence, so MBP will remain in the cytosol.
   6460..7011    +  CDS            Rga (fragment): RGA_DROME - Also known as Not2 From Drosophila melanogaster (Fruit fly).
   7070..7119    +  CDS            SET1 (fragment): solubility-enhancement tag derived from T7 phage gene 10B
   7127..7174    +  terminator     T7 terminator: transcription terminator for bacteriophage T7 RNA polymerase
   7197..7301    -  CDS            TcR (fragment): tetracycline efflux protein; tet; confers resistance to tetracycline
   7349..7377    -  promoter       tet promoter: E. coli promoter for tetracycline efflux protein gene
