[The description below was written by a language model from this plasmid's Addgene catalogue record and pLannotate feature annotations shown in this document.]
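Description:
pnEA-NvM-DmNot2_402-585_P is a 7,386 nt bacterial expression plasmid for producing a C-terminal fragment (residues 402–585) of Drosophila melanogaster Not2, the product of the Regena (Rga) gene and a subunit of the CCR4–NOT complex. The catalogue entry lists the backbone as unknown, but the annotated features show a pBR322/pET-like architecture. It carries a ColE1/pMB1-family origin together with the bom mobility region and the rop gene, which keeps copy number low and agrees with the low-copy designation in the record. Selection is by ampicillin through a β-lactamase gene driven by its own promoter. Several disrupted pieces of the tetracycline resistance gene and its promoter remain as non-functional backbone remnants.

The expression cassette is a standard inducible T7 system. A T7 promoter is followed directly by a lac operator and the phage T7 gene 10 ribosome binding site, and the plasmid carries lacI, so transcription stays repressed until IPTG is added in a host that supplies T7 RNA polymerase. The reading frame begins with maltose binding protein lacking its signal sequence, so the protein remains cytosolic. After a short gap comes the Not2 fragment, giving an N-terminal MBP fusion that should improve solubility and allow amylose affinity purification. The short intervening segment is unannotated, and the record does not say whether it encodes a protease cleavage site. A small region downstream of the insert matches T7 gene 10-derived sequence and is probably vector remnant, and a T7 terminator closes the unit. The stated purpose is simply bacterial expression of this fragment, as suits recombinant protein production for biochemical, interaction or structural studies. The depositor notes that the supplied sequence may be theoretical rather than fully verified.
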