Addgene plasmid #147189: pnEA-NvM-DmNot2_402-585_P
Purpose: Bacterial Expression of DmNot2_402-585
Depositing lab: Elisa Izaurralde. Depositing organization: Max Planck Institute for Developmental Biology.
Backbone
  Vector backbone: Unknown
  Vector type: Bacterial Expression
Growth in bacteria
  Bacterial resistance: Ampicillin, 100 μg/mL
  Growth temperature: 37°C
  Growth strain: DH5alpha
  Copy number: Low Copy
Gene/Insert
  Gene/Insert name: DmNot2_402-585 (alt names: regena (rga); CG2138, CG2161)
  Species: D. melanogaster (fly)
  Entrez Gene: Rga (a.k.a. Dmel_CG2161, CG2138, CG2161, Dmel\CG2161, NOT2, Not2, RGA, l(3)03834, not2)
  Cloning method: Unknown
Terms and licenses: Academic/Nonprofit Terms; Industry Terms: Not Available to Industry
Depositor comments: ORF extracted from NCBI gi:24644319 Plasmids from this collection were made available to the research community and donated after the lab closed. Please note that the sequence provided by the depositing laboratory may be theoretical/predicted or based on Sanger sequencing results. There may be discrepancies between sequencing results obtained by Addgene and the depositor sequence. If an Addgene verified sequence is not available, please contact before placing your order to request that our lab fully sequence the plasmid.
How to cite: pnEA-NvM-DmNot2_402-585_P was a gift from Elisa Izaurralde (Addgene plasmid # 147189 ; http://n2t.net/addgene:147189 ; RRID:Addgene_147189)
